>Addgene plasmid #55766 | CMV-Y-GECO1 | depositor full sequence | sequence record 89442 | CMV-Y-GECO1 sequence 4568 bps
GACGGATCGGGAGATCTCCCGATCCCCTATGGTCGACTCTCAGTACAATCTGCTCTGATGCCGCATAGTT
AAGCCAGTATCTGCTCCCTGCTTGTGTGTTGGAGGTCGCTGAGTAGTGCGCGAGCAAAATTTAAGCTACA
ACAAGGCAAGGCTTGACCGACAATTGCATGAAGAATCTGCTTAGGGTTAGGCGTTTTGCGCTGCTTCGCG
ATGTACGGGCCAGATATACGCGTTGACATTGATTATTGACTAGTTATTAATAGTAATCAATTACGGGGTC
ATTAGTTCATAGCCCATATATGGAGTTCCGCGTTACATAACTTACGGTAAATGGCCCGCCTGGCTGACCG
CCCAACGACCCCCGCCCATTGACGTCAATAATGACGTATGTTCCCATAGTAACGCCAATAGGGACTTTCC
ATTGACGTCAATGGGTGGACTATTTACGGTAAACTGCCCACTTGGCAGTACATCAAGTGTATCATATGCC
AAGTACGCCCCCTATTGACGTCAATGACGGTAAATGGCCCGCCTGGCATTATGCCCAGTACATGACCTTA
TGGGACTTTCCTACTTGGCAGTACATCTACGTATTAGTCATCGCTATTACCATGGTGATGCGGTTTTGGC
AGTACATCAATGGGCGTGGATAGCGGTTTGACTCACGGGGATTTCCAAGTCTCCACCCCATTGACGTCAA
TGGGAGTTTGTTTTGGCACCAAAATCAACGGGACTTTCCAAAATGTCGTAACAACTCCGCCCCATTGACG
CAAATGGGCGGTAGGCGTGTACGGTGGGAGGTCTATATAAGCAGAGCTCTCTGGCTAACTAGAGAACCCA
CTGCTTACTGGCTTATCGAAATTAATACGACTCACTATAGGGAGACCCAAGCTTGGTACCGAGCTCGGAT
CCACCATGGGTTCTCATCATCATCATCATCATGGTATGGCTAGCATGACTGGTGGACAGCAAATGGGTCG
GGATCTGTACGACGAAGATGATAAGGATCTCGCCACAATGGCCGACTCATCACGTCGTAAGTGGAATAAG
ACAGGTCACGCAGTCAGAGCTATAGGCCGGCTGAGCTCACTCGAGGGTTATAGTACCGAGAAAATTGTGC
CTGTTCCAAAGCAAGGGATATTAAAAGGAAAGGTCAGCATGTACCTATTGCTGAAGGATGGCGGTCGTTA
TCATTGCCAGTTTGATACGGTATATAAAGCTAAATCAGTGCCCTCCAAGATGCCAGGACGGCATTTTATA
CAGCATAAGCTCCTTAGGGAGGACCGCTCTGATGCTAAAAACCATAAATGGCAATTAACAGAACATGCAA
TCGCAGGCATGGACGAGCTGTACAAGGGAGGTACAGGCGGGAGTATGGTGAGCAAGGGCGAGGGGCAATC
GAAGCATGGGCTAAAGGAGGAGATGACGGTGAAGTACCACATGGAAGGTTGCGTTAATGGTCACAAATTT
GTCATTACTGGAGAGGGCATTGGAAACCCTTTTAAGGGTAAGCAAACTGCAAATTTGTGTGTGATAGAAG
GAGGCCCGCTGCCGTTCTCGGAGGACATTTTAAGTCCGGGTTTTAAATATGGTGACCGGATTTTCACAGA
GTACCCACAGGATATTGTAGATTACTTCAAGAACTCATGTCCAGAGGGCTATACGTGGGAAAGGAGCTTC
TTCTATGAGGACGGAGCGGTCTGTCGATGCAACGCGGACATAACAGTCTCTGAAAAGGAGAACTGCATCT
ATCACAAAAGTATCTTCTATGGGGTGAATTTTCCCGCCGACGGCCCCGTAATGAAGAAAATGACCACTAA
TTGGGAAGCTGACACGCGTGACCAACTGACTGAAGAGCAGATCGCAGAATTTAAAGAGGCTTTCTCCCTA
TTTGACAAGGACGGGGATGGGACGATGACAACCGAGGAGCTGGGGACGGTGCTGCGGTCTCTGGGGCAGA
ACCCCTCAGAAGCAGAGCTGCGGGACATGATCAATGAAGTAGATGCCGACGGTGACGGCACAATCGGCTT
CCCTGAGTTCCTGACGATGATGACAAGAAAAATGAATGACACGGACAGTGAAGAGGAAATTAGAGAAGCG
TTCCGTGTGTTTGATAAGGACGGCAATGGCTACATCGGCGCAGCAGAGCTTCGCCACGTGATGACAAACC
TTGGAGAGAAGTTAACAGATGAAGAGTTTGATGAAATGATCAGGGTAGCAGACTCCGACGGGGATGGTCA
GGTAAACTACGAAGAGTTTGTACAAATGATGACAGCGAAGTAAGAATTCTGCAGATATCCATCACACTGG
CGGCCGCTCGAGCATGCATCTAGAGGGCCCTATTCTATAGTGTCACCTAAATGCTAGAGCTCGCTGATCA
GCCTCGACTGTGCCTTCTAGTTGCCAGCCATCTGTTGTTTGCCCCTCCCCCGTGCCTTCCTTGACCCTGG
AAGGTGCCACTCCCACTGTCCTTTCCTAATAAAATGAGGAAATTGCATCGCATTGTCTGAGTAGGTGTCA
TTCTATTCTGGGGGGTGGGGTGGGGCAGGACAGCAAGGGGGAGGATTGGGAAGACAATAGCAGGCATGCT
GGGGATGCGGTGGGCTCTATGGCTTCTGAGGCGGAAAGAACCAGCTGGGGCTCTAGTCCGGAACTCGCTG
CGCTCGGTCGTTCGGCTGCGGCGAGCGGTATCAGCTCACTCAAAGGCGGTAATACGGTTATCCACAGAAT
CAGGGGATAACGCAGGAAAGAACATGTGAGCAAAAGGCCAGCAAAAGGCCAGGAACCGTAAAAAGGCCGC
GTTGCTGGCGTTTTTCCATAGGCTCCGCCCCCCTGACGAGCATCACAAAAATCGACGCTCAAGTCAGAGG
TGGCGAAACCCGACAGGACTATAAAGATACCAGGCGTTTCCCCCTGGAAGCTCCCTCGTGCGCTCTCCTG
TTCCGACCCTGCCGCTTACCGGATACCTGTCCGCCTTTCTCCCTTCGGGAAGCGTGGCGCTTTCTCAATG
CTCACGCTGTAGGTATCTCAGTTCGGTGTAGGTCGTTCGCTCCAAGCTGGGCTGTGTGCACGAACCCCCC
GTTCAGCCCGACCGCTGCGCCTTATCCGGTAACTATCGTCTTGAGTCCAACCCGGTAAGACACGACTTAT
CGCCACTGGCAGCAGCCACTGGTAACAGGATTAGCAGAGCGAGGTATGTAGGCGGTGCTACAGAGTTCTT
GAAGTGGTGGCCTAACTACGGCTACACTAGAAGGACAGTATTTGGTATCTGCGCTCTGCTGAAGCCAGTT
ACCTTCGGAAAAAGAGTTGGTAGCTCTTGATCCGGCAAACAAACCACCGCTGGTAGCGGTGGTTTTTTTG
TTTGCAAGCAGCAGATTACGCGCAGAAAAAAAGGATCTCAAGAAGATCCTTTGATCTTTTCTACGGGGTC
TGACGCTCAGTGGAACGAAAACTCACGTTAAGGGATTTTGGTCATGAGATTATCAAAAAGGATCTTCACC
TAGATCCTTTTAAATTAAAAATGAAGTTTTAAATCAATCTAAAGTATATATGAGTAAACTTGGTCTGACA
GTTACCAATGCTTAATCAGTGAGGCACCTATCTCAGCGATCTGTCTATTTCGTTCATCCATAGTTGCCTG
ACTCCCCGTCGTGTAGATAACTACGATACGGGAGGGCTTACCATCTGGCCCCAGTGCTGCAATGATACCG
CGAGACCCACGCTCACCGGCTCCAGATTTATCAGCAATAAACCAGCCAGCCGGAAGGGCCGAGCGCAGAA
GTGGTCCTGCAACTTTATCCGCCTCCATCCAGTCTATTAATTGTTGCCGGGAAGCTAGAGTAAGTAGTTC
GCCAGTTAATAGTTTGCGCAACGTTGTTGCCATTGCTACAGGCATCGTGGTGTCACGCTCGTCGTTTGGT
ATGGCTTCATTCAGCTCCGGTTCCCAACGATCAAGGCGAGTTACATGATCCCCCATGTTGTGCAAAAAAG
CGGTTAGCTCCTTCGGTCCTCCGATCGTTGTCAGAAGTAAGTTGGCCGCAGTGTTATCACTCATGGTTAT
GGCAGCACTGCATAATTCTCTTACTGTCATGCCATCCGTAAGATGCTTTTCTGTGACTGGTGAGTACTCA
ACCAAGTCATTCTGAGAATAGTGTATGCGGCGACCGAGTTGCTCTTGCCCGGCGTCAATACGGGATAATA
CCGCGCCACATAGCAGAACTTTAAAAGTGCTCATCATTGGAAAACGTTCTTCGGGGCGAAAACTCTCAAG
GATCTTACCGCTGTTGAGATCCAGTTCGATGTAACCCACTCGTGCACCCAACTGATCTTCAGCATCTTTT
ACTTTCACCAGCGTTTCTGGGTGAGCAAAAACAGGAAGGCAAAATGCCGCAAAAAAGGGAATAAGGGCGA
CACGGAAATGTTGAATACTCATACTCTTCCTTTTTCAATATTATTGAAGCATTTATCAGGGTTATTGTCT
CATGAGCGGATACATATTTGAATGTATTTAGAAAAATAAACAAATAGGGGTTCCGCGCACATTTCCCCGA
AAAGTGCCACCTGACGTC
Features (pLannotate 1.2.2; 17 found; start..end, strand, type, name):
     36..80      -  misc_feature   bom (fragment): basis of mobility region from pBR322
    235..614     +  enhancer       CMV enhancer: human cytomegalovirus immediate early enhancer
    615..818     +  promoter       CMV promoter: human cytomegalovirus (CMV) immediate early promoter
    814..847     +  LTR            5' LTR (truncated) (fragment): truncated 5' long terminal repeat (LTR) from HIV-1
    863..881     +  promoter       T7 promoter: promoter for bacteriophage T7 RNA polymerase
    925..945     +  CDS            capTEV™ (fragment): composite tag for in vivo biotinylation, TEV protease cleavage, and 6xHis tagging
    946..978     +  CDS            T7 tag (gene 10 leader): leader peptide from bacteriophage T7 gene 10 promotes efficient translation in E. coli
   1033..1089    +  CDS            calmodulin-binding peptide: calmodulin-binding peptide from avian smooth muscle myosin light chain kinase
   1101..1356    +  CDS            mPapaya1 (fragment): monomeric yellow fluorescent protein derived from the Zoanthus fluorescent protein zFP538 mammalian codon-optimized
   1375..1836    +  CDS            mPapaya0.6 (fragment): mPapaya0.6 is a fluorescent protein published in 2013, derived from Zoanthus sp.. It is reported to be a monomer.
   1840..2190    +  CDS            CALM_TETPY (fragment): Experimental evidence at protein level: Swiss-Prot protein existence level 1. Calmodulin mediates the control of a large number of enzymes, ion channels and other proteins by Ca(2+). Among the enzymes to be stimulated by the calmodulin-Ca(2+) complex are a number of protein kinases and phosphatases. From Tetrahymena pyriformis.
   2344..2362    -  promoter       SP6 promoter: promoter for bacteriophage SP6 RNA polymerase
   2388..2612    +  polyA_signal   bGH poly(A) signal: bovine growth hormone polyadenylation signal
   2616..2637    +  promoter       SV40 promoter (fragment): SV40 enhancer and early promoter
   2813..3401    -  rep_origin     ori: high-copy-number ColE1/pMB1/pBR322/pUC origin of replication
   3572..4432    -  CDS            AmpR: β-lactamase; bla; confers resistance to ampicillin, carbenicillin, and related antibiotics
   4433..4537    -  promoter       AmpR promoter: bla
