[The description below was written by a language model from this plasmid's Addgene catalogue record and pLannotate feature annotations shown in this document.]
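Description:
CMV-Y-GECO1 is a mammalian expression plasmid of 4,568 bp, built on a customized backbone of about 3.2 kb, that encodes Y-GECO1, a synthetic, genetically encoded yellow fluorescent calcium ion indicator with an inverted response: its fluorescence signal moves in the opposite direction to that of conventional intensity-based indicators when calcium binds. The plasmid is propagated in E. coli from a high-copy ColE1/pUC-type origin and selected with ampicillin through the β-lactamase gene and its own promoter. Only a short fragment of an SV40 promoter remains downstream of the expression cassette, and no mammalian selection marker is annotated. This fits the depositor's comment that stable cell lines could not be made with this vector, so it is best regarded as a transient expression tool.

The roughly 1.4 kb insert sits between BamHI and EcoRI sites and is driven by the human cytomegalovirus immediate early enhancer and promoter, with a bovine growth hormone polyadenylation signal terminating the transcript. T7 and SP6 promoters flank the insert. The coding region begins with an N-terminal leader containing a 6xHis tag and a T7 gene 10 tag, a remnant of bacterial expression and purification formats. It is followed by the sensor itself: a calmodulin-binding peptide from smooth muscle myosin light chain kinase, two adjacent segments matching the Zoanthus-derived monomeric yellow protein mPapaya, and a calmodulin domain. This layout is typical of the GECO class, in which a rearranged fluorescent protein is bracketed by calmodulin and its target peptide, so that calcium-dependent binding between the two alters the chromophore environment. The associated publication describes its development by directed evolution aided by a microfluidic cell sorter. The construct is used for imaging calcium dynamics in transfected mammalian cells.
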