Addgene plasmid #55766: CMV-Y-GECO1
Purpose: Encoded a yellow fluorescent calcium ion indicator with inverted fluorescence response for expression in mammalian cells
Depositing lab: Robert Campbell. Depositing organization: University of Alberta. Publication: Microfluidic cell sorter-aided directed evolution of a protein-based calcium ion indicator with an inverted fluorescent response. Zhao Y, Abdelfattah AS, Zhao Y, Ruangkittisakul A, Ballanyi K, Campbell RE, Harrison DJ. Integr Biol (Camb). 2014 May 19. 10.1039/c4ib00039k PubMed 24840546.
Backbone
  Vector backbone: Customized Vector
  Backbone size w/o insert (bp): 3203
  Vector type: Mammalian Expression
Growth in bacteria
  Bacterial resistance: Ampicillin, 100 μg/mL
  Growth temperature: 37°C
  Growth strain: DH10B
  Copy number: High Copy
Gene/Insert
  Gene/Insert name: Y-GECO1.0 (alt name: A yellow fluorescent calcium ion indicator with inverted fluorescent response)
  Species: Synthetic
  Insert size (bp): 1368
  GenBank ID: KJ193859
  Promoter: CMV
  Tag / fusion protein: 6x His tag (N terminal on insert)
  Cloning method: Restriction Enzyme; 5′ cloning site BamHI (not destroyed); 3′ cloning site EcoRI (not destroyed)
  Sequencing primers: 5′ TAATACGACTCACTATAGGG; 3′ TAGAAGGCACAGTCGAGG
Terms and licenses: Academic/Nonprofit Terms; Industry Terms: Not Available to Industry
Depositor comments: Note: Could not make stable cell line using this vector.
How to cite: CMV-Y-GECO1 was a gift from Robert Campbell (Addgene plasmid # 55766 ; http://n2t.net/addgene:55766 ; RRID:Addgene_55766)
