>Addgene plasmid #55766 | CMV-Y-GECO1 | depositor partial sequence | sequence record 89443 | Y-GECO1 insert with 6xHis tag
ATGGGTTCTCATCATCATCATCATCATGGTATGGCTAGCATGACTGGTGGACAGCAAATGGGTCGGGATC
TGTACGACGAAGATGATAAGGATCTCGCCACAATGGCCGACTCATCACGTCGTAAGTGGAATAAGACAGG
TCACGCAGTCAGAGCTATAGGCCGGCTGAGCTCACTCGAGGGTTATAGTACCGAGAAAATTGTGCCTGTT
CCAAAGCAAGGGATATTAAAAGGAAAGGTCAGCATGTACCTATTGCTGAAGGATGGCGGTCGTTATCATT
GCCAGTTTGATACGGTATATAAAGCTAAATCAGTGCCCTCCAAGATGCCAGGACGGCATTTTATACAGCA
TAAGCTCCTTAGGGAGGACCGCTCTGATGCTAAAAACCATAAATGGCAATTAACAGAACATGCAATCGCA
GGCATGGACGAGCTGTACAAGGGAGGTACAGGCGGGAGTATGGTGAGCAAGGGCGAGGGGCAATCGAAGC
ATGGGCTAAAGGAGGAGATGACGGTGAAGTACCACATGGAAGGTTGCGTTAATGGTCACAAATTTGTCAT
TACTGGAGAGGGCATTGGAAACCCTTTTAAGGGTAAGCAAACTGCAAATTTGTGTGTGATAGAAGGAGGC
CCGCTGCCGTTCTCGGAGGACATTTTAAGTCCGGGTTTTAAATATGGTGACCGGATTTTCACAGAGTACC
CACAGGATATTGTAGATTACTTCAAGAACTCATGTCCAGAGGGCTATACGTGGGAAAGGAGCTTCTTCTA
TGAGGACGGAGCGGTCTGTCGATGCAACGCGGACATAACAGTCTCTGAAAAGGAGAACTGCATCTATCAC
AAAAGTATCTTCTATGGGGTGAATTTTCCCGCCGACGGCCCCGTAATGAAGAAAATGACCACTAATTGGG
AAGCTGACACGCGTGACCAACTGACTGAAGAGCAGATCGCAGAATTTAAAGAGGCTTTCTCCCTATTTGA
CAAGGACGGGGATGGGACGATGACAACCGAGGAGCTGGGGACGGTGCTGCGGTCTCTGGGGCAGAACCCC
TCAGAAGCAGAGCTGCGGGACATGATCAATGAAGTAGATGCCGACGGTGACGGCACAATCGGCTTCCCTG
AGTTCCTGACGATGATGACAAGAAAAATGAATGACACGGACAGTGAAGAGGAAATTAGAGAAGCGTTCCG
TGTGTTTGATAAGGACGGCAATGGCTACATCGGCGCAGCAGAGCTTCGCCACGTGATGACAAACCTTGGA
GAGAAGTTAACAGATGAAGAGTTTGATGAAATGATCAGGGTAGCAGACTCCGACGGGGATGGTCAGGTAA
ACTACGAAGAGTTTGTACAAATGATGACAGCGAAGTAA
