>Addgene plasmid #55766 | CMV-Y-GECO1 | addgene partial sequence | sequence record 92195 | CMV-F 5'-CGCAAATGGGCGGTAGGCGTG-3'
AGCTCTCTGGCTAACTAGAGAACCCACTGCTTACTGGCTTATCGAAATTAATACGACTCACTATAGGGAG
ACCCAAGCTTGGTACCGAGCTCGGATCCACCATGGGTTCTCATCATCATCATCATCATGGTATGGCTAGC
ATGACTGGTGGACAGCAAATGGGTCGGGATCTGTACGACGAAGATGATAAGGATCTCGCCACAATGGCCG
ACTCATCACGTCGTAAGTGGAATAAGACAGGTCACGCAGTCAGAGCTATAGGCCGGCTGAGCTCACTCGA
GGGTTATAGTACCGAGAAAATTGTGCCTGTTCCAAAGCAAGGGATATTAAAAGGAAAGGTCAGCATGTAC
CTATTGCTGAAGGATGGCGGTCGTTATCATTGCCAGTTTGATACGGTATATAAAGCTAAATCAGTGCCCT
CCAAGATGCCAGGACGGCATTTTATACAGCATAAGCTCCTTAGGGAGGACCGCTCTGATGCTAAAAACCA
TAAATGGCAATTAACAGAACATGCAATCGCAGGCATGGACGAGCTGTACAAGGGAGGTACAGGCGGGAGT
ATGGTGAGCAAGGGCGAGGGGCAATCGAAGCATGGGCTAAAGGAGGAGATGACGGTGAAGTACCACATGG
