>Addgene plasmid #55766 | CMV-Y-GECO1 | addgene partial sequence | sequence record 92196 | BGH-rev 5'-TAGAAGGCACAGTCGAGG-3'
ATGCATGCTCGAGCGGCCGCCAGTGTGATGGATATCTGCAGAATTCTTACTTCGCTGTCATCATTTGTAC
AAACTCTTCGTAGTTTACCTGACCATCCCCGTCGGAGTCTGCTACCCTGATCATTTCATCAAACTCTTCA
TCTGTTAACTTCTCTCCAAGGTTTGTCATCACGTGGCGAAGCTCTGCTGCGCCGATGTAGCCATTGCCGT
CCTTATCAAACACACGGAACGCTTCTCTAATTTCCTCTTCACTGTCCGTGTCATTCATTTTTCTTGTCAT
CATCGTCAGGAACTCAGGGAAGCCGATTGTGCCGTCACCGTCGGCATCTACTTCATTGATCATGTCCCGC
AGCTCTGCTTCTGAGGGGTTCTGCCCCA
